>Addgene plasmid #144409 | TFORF2933 | addgene full sequence | sequence record 391586 | Addgene NGS Result
TTAATGTAGTCTTATGCAATACTCTTGTAGTCTTGCAACATGGTAACGATGAGTTAGCAACATGCCTTAC
AAGGAGAGAAAAAGCACCGTGCATGCCGATTGGTGGAAGTAAGGTGGTACGATCGTGCCTTATTAGGAAG
GCAACAGACGGGTCTGACATGGATTGGACGAACCACTGAATTGCCGCATTGCAGAGATATTGTATTTAAG
TGCCTAGCTCGATACATAAACGGGTCTCTCTGGTTAGACCAGATCTGAGCCTGGGAGCTCTCTGGCTAAC
TAGGGAACCCACTGCTTAAGCCTCAATAAAGCTTGCCTTGAGTGCTTCAAGTAGTGTGTGCCCGTCTGTT
GTGTGACTCTGGTAACTAGAGATCCCTCAGACCCTTTTAGTCAGTGTGGAAAATCTCTAGCAGTGGCGCC
CGAACAGGGACTTGAAAGCGAAAGGGAAACCAGAGGAGCTCTCTCGACGCAGGACTCGGCTTGCTGAAGC
GCGCACGGCAAGAGGCGAGGGGCGGCGACTGGTGAGTACGCCAAAAATTTTGACTAGCGGAGGCTAGAAG
GAGAGAGATGGGTGCGAGAGCGTCAGTATTAAGCGGGGGAGAATTAGATCGCGATGGGAAAAAATTCGGT
TAAGGCCAGGGGGAAAGAAAAAATATAAATTAAAACATATAGTATGGGCAAGCAGGGAGCTAGAACGATT
CGCAGTTAATCCTGGCCTGTTAGAAACATCAGAAGGCTGTAGACAAATACTGGGACAGCTACAACCATCC
CTTCAGACAGGATCAGAAGAACTTAGATCATTATATAATACAGTAGCAACCCTCTATTGTGTGCATCAAA
GGATAGAGATAAAAGACACCAAGGAAGCTTTAGACAAGATAGAGGAAGAGCAAAACAAAAGTAAGACCAC
CGCACAGCAAGCGGCCGCTGATCTTCAGACCTGGAGGAGGAGATATGAGGGACAATTGGAGAAGTGAATT
ATATAAATATAAAGTAGTAAAAATTGAACCATTAGGAGTAGCACCCACCAAGGCAAAGAGAAGAGTGGTG
CAGAGAGAAAAAAGAGCAGTGGGAATAGGAGCTTTGTTCCTTGGGTTCTTGGGAGCAGCAGGAAGCACTA
TGGGCGCAGCGTCAATGACGCTGACGGTACAGGCCAGACAATTATTGTCTGGTATAGTGCAGCAGCAGAA
CAATTTGCTGAGGGCTATTGAGGCGCAACAGCATCTGTTGCAACTCACAGTCTGGGGCATCAAGCAGCTC
CAGGCAAGAATCCTGGCTGTGGAAAGATACCTAAAGGATCAACAGCTCCTGGGGATTTGGGGTTGCTCTG
GAAAACTCATTTGCACCACTGCTGTGCCTTGGAATGCTAGTTGGAGTAATAAATCTCTGGAACAGATTTG
GAATCACACGACCTGGATGGAGTGGGACAGAGAAATTAACAATTACACAAGCTTAATACACTCCTTAATT
GAAGAATCGCAAAACCAGCAAGAAAAGAATGAACAAGAATTATTGGAATTAGATAAATGGGCAAGTTTGT
GGAATTGGTTTAACATAACAAATTGGCTGTGGTATATAAAATTATTCATAATGATAGTAGGAGGCTTGGT
AGGTTTAAGAATAGTTTTTGCTGTACTTTCTATAGTGAATAGAGTTAGGCAGGGATATTCACCATTATCG
TTTCAGACCCACCTCCCAACCCCGAGGGGACCCATGCATTGCATCTCAATTAGTCAGCAACCAGGTGTGG
AAAGTCCCCAGGCTCCCCAGCAGGCAGAAGTATGCAAAGCATGCGTCTCAATTAGTCAGCAACCATAGTC
CCGCCCCTAACTCCGCCCATCCCGCCCCTAACTCCGCCCAGTTCCGCCCATTCTCCGCCCCATGGCTGAC
TAATTTTTTTTATTTATGCAGAGGCCGAGGCCGCCTCGGCCTCTGAGCTATTCCAGAAGTAGTGAGGAGG
CTTTTTTGGAGGCCTAGGCTTTTGCAAAAAGCTTTCTAGAGGTACCACCGGAGCTTACCATGACCGAGTA
CAAGCCCACGGTGCGCCTCGCCACCCGCGACGACGTCCCCAGGGCCGTACGCACCCTCGCCGCCGCGTTC
GCCGACTACCCCGCCACGCGCCACACCGTCGATCCGGACCGCCACATCGAGCGGGTCACCGAGCTGCAAG
AACTCTTCCTCACGCGCGTCGGGCTCGACATCGGCAAGGTGTGGGTCGCGGACGACGGCGCCGCCGTGGC
GGTCTGGACCACGCCGGAGAGCGTCGAAGCGGGGGCGGTGTTCGCCGAGATCGGCCCGCGCATGGCCGAG
TTGAGCGGTTCCCGGCTGGCCGCGCAGCAACAGATGGAAGGCCTCCTGGCGCCGCACCGGCCCAAGGAGC
CCGCGTGGTTCCTGGCCACCGTCGGCGTCTCGCCCGACCACCAGGGCAAGGGTCTGGGCAGCGCCGTCGT
GCTCCCCGGAGTGGAGGCGGCCGAGCGCGCCGGGGTGCCCGCCTTCCTGGAGACCTCCGCGCCCCGCAAC
CTCCCCTTCTACGAGCGGCTCGGCTTCACCGTCACCGCCGACGTCGAGGTGCCCGAAGGACCGCGCACCT
GGTGCATGACCCGCAAGCCCGGTGCCAGTTAACGAATTCTAGATCTTGAGACAAATGGCAGTATTCATCC
ACAATTTTAAAAGAAAAGGGGGGATTGGGGGGTACAGTGCAGGGGAAAGAATAGTAGACATAATAGCAAC
AGACATACAAACTAAAGAATTACAAAAACAAATTACAAAAATTCAAAATTTTCGGGTTTATTACAGGGAC
AGCAGAGATCCACTTTGGCGCCGGCTCGAGGCCTGCAGGTGCAAAGATGGATAAAGTTTTAAACAGAGAG
GAATCTTTGCAGCTAATGGACCTTCTAGGTCTTGAAAGGAGTGGGAATTGGCTCCGGTGCCCGTCAGTGG
GCAGAGCGCACATCGCCCACAGTCCCCGAGAAGTTGGGGGGAGGGGTCGGCAATTGAACCGGTGCCTAGA
GAAGGTGGCGCGGGGTAAACTGGGAAAGTGATGTCGTGTACTGGCTCCGCCTTTTTCCCGAGGGTGGGGG
AGAACCGTATATAAGTGCAGTAGTCGCCGTGAACGTTCTTTTTCGCAACGGGTTTGCCGCCAGAACACAG
GTAAGTGCCGTGTGTGGTTCCCGCGGGCCTGGCCTCTTTACGGGTTATGGCCCTTGCGTGCCTTGAATTA
CTTCCACCTGGCTGCAGTACGTGATTCTTGATCCCGAGCTTCGGGTTGGAAGTGGGTGGGAGAGTTCGAG
GCCTTGCGCTTAAGGAGCCCCTTCGCCTCGTGCTTGAGTTGAGGCCTGGCCTGGGCGCTGGGGCCGCCGC
GTGCGAATCTGGTGGCACCTTCGCGCCTGTCTCGCTGCTTTCGATAAGTCTCTAGCCATTTAAAATTTTT
GATGACCTGCTGCGACGCTTTTTTTCTGGCAAGATAGTCTTGTAAATGCGGGCCAAGATCTGCACACTGG
TATTTCGGTTTTTGGGGCCGCGGGCGGCGACGGGGCCCGTGCGTCCCAGCGCACATGTTCGGCGAGGCGG
GGCCTGCGAGCGCGGCCACCGAGAATCGGACGGGGGTAGTCTCAAGCTGGCCGGCCTGCTCTGGTGCCTG
GCCTCGCGCCGCCGTGTATCGCCCCGCCCTGGGCGGCAAGGCTGGCCCGGTCGGCACCAGTTGCGTGAGC
GGAAAGATGGCCGCTTCCCGGCCCTGCTGCAGGGAGCTCAAAATGGAGGACGCGGCGCTCGGGAGAGCGG
GCGGGTGAGTCACCCACACAAAGGAAAAGGGCCTTTCCGTCCTCAGCCGTCGCTTCATGTGACTCCACGG
AGTACCGGGCGCCGTCCAGGCACCTCGATTAGTTCTCGAGCTTTTGGAGTACGTCGTCTTTAGGTTGGGG
GGAGGGGTTTTATGCGATGGAGTTTCCCCACACTGAGTGGGTGGAGACTGAAGTTAGGCCAGCTTGGCAC
TTGATGTAATTCTCCTTGGAATTTGCCCTTTTTGAGTTTGGATCTTGGTTCATTCTCAAGCCTCAGACAG
TGGTTCAAAGTTTTTTTCTTCCATTTCAGGTGTCGTGAGGCTAGCATCGATTGATCAACAAGTTTGTACA
AAAAAGTTGGCATGTTATTTGAGCAGGGTCAGCAGGCCCTGGAGCTTCCTGAGTGCACAATGCAGAAGGC
TGCTTACTATGAAAACCCAGGACTGTTTGGAGGCTATGGCTACAGCAAAACTACGGACACTTACGGCTAC
AGCACCCCCCACCAGCCCTACCCACCCCCTGCTGCTGCCAGCTCCCTGGACACTGACTATCCAGGTTCTG
CCTGCTCCATCCAGAGCTCTGCCCCTCTGAGAGCCCCAGCCCACAAAGGAGCTGAACTCAATGGCAGCTG
CATGCGGCCGGGCACTGGGAACAGCCAGGGTGGGGGTGGTGGCAGCCAGCCTCCTGGTCTGAACTCAGAG
CAGCAGCCACCACAACCCCCTCCTCCACCACCGACCCTGCCCCCATCTTCACCCACCAATCCTGGAGGTG
GAGTGCCTGCCAAGAAGCCCAAAGGTGGGCCCAATGCTTCTAGCTCCTCAGCCACCATCAGCAAGCAGAT
CTTCCCCTGGATGAAAGAGTCTCGACAGAACTCCAAGCAGAAGAACAGCTGTGCCACTGCAGGAGAGAGC
TGCGAGGACAAGAGCCCGCCAGGCCCAGCATCCAAGCGGGTACGCACGGCATACACGAGCGCGCAGCTGG
TGGAATTGGAAAAGGAATTCCACTTCAACCGCTACTTGTGCCGGCCGCGCCGCGTGGAGATGGCCAACCT
GCTGAATCTCACGGAACGCCAGATCAAGATCTGGTTCCAGAACCGGCGCATGAAGTACAAGAAGGACCAG
AAGGCCAAGGGCATCCTGCACTCGCCGGCTAGCCAGTCCCCTGAGCGCAGCCCACCGCTCGGCGGCGCCG
CTGGCCACGTGGCCTACTCCGGCCAGCTGCCGCCAGTGCCCGGCCTGGCCTACGACGCGCCCTCGCCGCC
TGCTTTCGCCAAATCACAGCCCAATATGTACGGCCTGGCCGCCTACACGGCGCCACTCAGCAGCTGCCTG
CCACAACAGAAGCGCTACGCAGCGCCGGAGTTCGAGCCCCATCCCATGGCGAGCAACGGCGGCGGCTTCG
CCAGCGCCAACCTGCAGGGCAGCCCGGTGTACGTGGGCGGCAACTTCGTCGAGTCCATGGCGCCCGCGTC
CGGGCCTGTCTTCAACCTGGGCCACCTCTCGCACCCGTCGTCGGCCAGCGTGGACTACAGTTGCGCCGCG
CAGATTCCAGGCAACCACCACCATGGACCTTGCGACCCTCATCCCACCTACACAGATCTCTCGGCCCACC
ACTCGTCTCAGGGACGACTGCCGGAGGCTCCCAAACTGACGCATCTGTACCCAACTTTCTTGTACAAAGT
GGTTGATATCGGTAAGCCTATCCCTAACCCTCTCCTCGGTCTCGATTCTACGTAGTAATGAACTAGTCCG
TAACTTGAAAGTATTTCGATTTCTTGGCTTTATATATCTTGTGGAAAGGACGAAATCTATAACATAAAAA
GTGTCTCACGCGTTAAGTCGACAATCAACCTCTGGATTACAAAATTTGTGAAAGATTGACTGGTATTCTT
AACTATGTTGCTCCTTTTACGCTATGTGGATACGCTGCTTTAATGCCTTTGTATCATGCTATTGCTTCCC
GTATGGCTTTCATTTTCTCCTCCTTGTATAAATCCTGGTTGCTGTCTCTTTATGAGGAGTTGTGGCCCGT
TGTCAGGCAACGTGGCGTGGTGTGCACTGTGTTTGCTGACGCAACCCCCACTGGTTGGGGCATTGCCACC
ACCTGTCAGCTCCTTTCCGGGACTTTCGCTTTCCCCCTCCCTATTGCCACGGCGGAACTCATCGCCGCCT
GCCTTGCCCGCTGCTGGACAGGGGCTCGGCTGTTGGGCACTGACAATTCCGTGGTGTTGTCGGGGAAATC
ATCGTCCTTTCCTTGGCTGCTCGCCTGTGTTGCCACCTGGATTCTGCGCGGGACGTCCTTCTGCTACGTC
CCTTCGGCCCTCAATCCAGCGGACCTTCCTTCCCGCGGCCTGCTGCCGGCTCTGCGGCCTCTTCCGCGTC
TTCGCCTTCGCCCTCAGACGAGTCGGATCTCCCTTTGGGCCGCCTCCCCGCGTCGACTTTAAGACCAATG
ACTTACAAGGCAGCTGTAGATCTTAGCCACTTTTTAAAAGAAAAGGGGGGACTGGAAGGGCTAATTCACT
CCCAACGAAGACAAGATCTGCTTTTTGCTTGTACTGGGTCTCTCTGGTTAGACCAGATCTGAGCCTGGGA
GCTCTCTGGCTAACTAGGGAACCCACTGCTTAAGCCTCAATAAAGCTTGCCTTGAGTGCTTCAAGTAGTG
TGTGCCCGTCTGTTGTGTGACTCTGGTAACTAGAGATCCCTCAGACCCTTTTAGTCAGTGTGGAAAATCT
CTAGCAGTACGTATAGTAGTTCATGTCATCTTATTATTCAGTATTTATAACTTGCAAAGAAATGAATATC
AGAGAGTGAGAGGAACTTGTTTATTGCAGCTTATAATGGTTACAAATAAAGCAATAGCATCACAAATTTC
ACAAATAAAGCATTTTTTTCACTGCATTCTAGTTGTGGTTTGTCCAAACTCATCAATGTATCTTATCATG
TCTGGCTCTAGCTATCCCGCCCCTAACTCCGCCCATCCCGCCCCTAACTCCGCCCAGTTCCGCCCATTCT
CCGCCCCATGGCTGACTAATTTTTTTTATTTATGCAGAGGCCGAGGCCGCCTCGGCCTCTGAGCTATTCC
AGAAGTAGTGAGGAGGCTTTTTTGGAGGCCTAGGGACGTACCCAATTCGCCCTATAGTGAGTCGTATTAC
GCGCGCTCACTGGCCGTCGTTTTACAACGTCGTGACTGGGAAAACCCTGGCGTTACCCAACTTAATCGCC
TTGCAGCACATCCCCCTTTCGCCAGCTGGCGTAATAGCGAAGAGGCCCGCACCGATCGCCCTTCCCAACA
GTTGCGCAGCCTGAATGGCGAATGGG
[124 nt withheld, positions 7097-7220]
C
[91 nt withheld, positions 7222-7312]
A
[49 nt withheld, positions 7314-7362]
CCTTTGACGTTGGAGTCCACGTTCTTT
[37 nt withheld, positions 7390-7426]
ACCCTATCTCGGTCTATTCTTTTGATTTATAAGGGATTTTGCCGATTTCGGCCTATTGGTTAAAAAATGA
GCTGATTTAACAAAAATTTAACGCGAATTTTAACAAAATATTAACGCTTACAATTTAGGTGGCACTTTTC
GGGGAAATGTGCGCGGAACCCCTATTTGTTTATTTTTCTAAATACATTCAAATATGTATCCGCTCATGAG
ACAATAACCCTGATAAATGCTTCAATAATATTGAAAAAGGAAGAGTATGAGTATTCAACATTTCCGTGTC
GCCCTTATTCCCTTTTTTGCGGCATTTTGCCTTCCTGTTTTTGCTCACCCAGAAACGCTGGTGAAAGTAA
AAGATGCTGAAGATCAGTTGGGTGCACGAGTGGGTTACATCGAACTGGATCTCAACAGCGGTAAGATCCT
TGAGAGTTTTCGCCCCGAAGAACGTTTTCCAATGATGAGCACTTTTAAAGTTCTGCTATGTGGCGCGGTA
TTATCCCGTATTGACGCCGGGCAAGAGCAACTCGGTCGCCGCATACACTATTCTCAGAATGACTTGGTTG
AGTACTCACCAGTCACAGAAAAGCATCTTACGGATGGCATGACAGTAAGAGAATTATGCAGTGCTGCCAT
AACCATGAGTGATAACACTGCGGCCAACTTACTTCTGACAACGATCGGAGGACCGAAGGAGCTAACCGCT
TTTTTGCACAACATGGGGGATCATGTAACTCGCCTTGATCGTTGGGAACCGGAGCTGAATGAAGCCATAC
CAAACGACGAGCGTGACACCACGATGCCTGTAGCAATGGCAACAACGTTGCGCAAACTATTAACTGGCGA
ACTACTTACTCTAGCTTCCCGGCAACAATTAATAGACTGGATGGAGGCGGATAAAGTTGCAGGACCACTT
CTGCGCTCGGCCCTTCCGGCTGGCTGGTTTATTGCTGATAAATCTGGAGCCGGTGAGCGTGGGTCTCGCG
GTATCATTGCAGCACTGGGGCCAGATGGTAAGCCCTCCCGTATCGTAGTTATCTACACGACGGGGAGTCA
GGCAACTATGGATGAACGAAATAGACAGATCGCTGAGATAGGTGCCTCACTGATTAAGCATTGGTAACTG
TCAGACCAAGTTTACTCATATATACTTTAGATTGATTTAAAACTTCATTTTTAATTTAAAAGGATCTAGG
TGAAGATCCTTTTTGATAATCTCATGACCAAAATCCCTTAACGTGAGTTTTCGTTCCACTGAGCGTCAGA
CCCCGTAGAAAAGATCAAAGGATCTTCTTGAGATCCTTTTTTTCTGCGCGTAATCTGCTGCTTGCAAACA
AAAAAACCACCGCTACCAGCGGTGGTTTGTTTGCCGGATCAAGAGCTACCAACTCTTTTTCCGAAGGTAA
CTGGCTTCAGCAGAGCGCAGATACCAAATACTGTTCTTCTAGTGTAGCCGTAGTTAGGCCACCACTTCAA
GAACTCTGTAGCACCGCCTACATACCTCGCTCTGCTAATCCTGTTACCAGTGGCTGCTGCCAGTGGCGAT
AAGTCGTGTCTTACCGGGTTGGACTCAAGACGATAGTTACCGGATAAGGCGCAGCGGTCGGGCTGAACGG
GGGGTTCGTGCACACAGCCCAGCTTGGAGCGAACGACCTACACCGAACTGAGATACCTACAGCGTGAGCT
ATGAGAAAGCGCCACGCTTCCCGAAGGGAGAAAGGCGGACAGGTATCCGGTAAGCGGCAGGGTCGGAACA
GGAGAGCGCACGAGGGAGCTTCCAGGGGGAAACGCCTGGTATCTTTATAGTCCTGTCGGGTTTCGCCACC
TCTGACTTGAGCGTCGATTTTTGTGATGCTCGTCAGGGGGGCGGAGCCTATGGAAAAACGCCAGCAACGC
GGCCTTTTTACGGTTCCTGGCCTTTTGCTGGCCTTTTGCTCACATGTTCTTTCCTGCGTTATCCCCTGAT
TCTGTGGATAACCGTATTACCGCCTTTGAGTGAGCTGATACCGCTCGCCGCAGCCGAACGACCGAGCGCA
GCGAGTCAGTGAGCGAGGAAGCGGAAGAGCGCCCAATACGCAAACCGCCTCTCCCCGCGCGTTGGCCGAT
TCATTAATGCAGCTGGCACGACAGGTTTCCCGACTGGAAAGCGGGCAGTGAGCGCAACGCAATTAATGTG
AGTTAGCTCACTCATTAGGCACCCCAGGCTTTACACTTTATGCTTCCGGCTCGTATGTTGTGTGGAATTG
TGAGCGGATAACAATTTCACACAGGAAACAGCTATGACCATGATTACGCCAAGCGCGCAATTAACCCTCA
CTAAAGGGAACAAAAGCTGGAGCTGCAAGC
Features (pLannotate 1.2.2; 34 found; start..end, strand, type, name):
      5..231     +  promoter       RSV promoter: Rous sarcoma virus enhancer/promoter
    232..412     +  LTR            5' LTR (truncated): truncated 5' long terminal repeat (LTR) from HIV-1
    459..584     +  misc_feature   HIV-1 Ψ: packaging signal of human immunodeficiency virus type 1
    568..931     +  CDS            HIV-1 gag (fragment): gag protein from human immunodeficiency virus 1; gag
   1077..1310    +  misc_feature   RRE: The Rev response element (RRE) of HIV-1 allows for Rev-dependent mRNA export from the nucleus to the cytoplasm.
   1687..1713    +  CDS            Rev (fragment): human immunodeficiency virus 1 (HIV-1) Rev protein; rev; enhances nuclear export of unspliced and incompletely spliced viral mRNAs
   1720..1743    +  promoter       SV40 promoter (fragment): SV40 early promoter
   1744..1815    +  promoter       SV40 promoter (fragment): SV40 enhancer and early promoter
   1839..1974    +  rep_origin     SV40 ori: SV40 origin of replication
   2020..2616    +  CDS            PuroR (fragment): puromycin N-acetyltransferase; pac from Streptomyces; confers resistance to puromycin
   2665..2782    +  misc_feature   cPPT/CTS: central polypurine tract and central termination sequence of HIV-1
   2847..2913    +  CDS            small t antigen (fragment): SV40 (simian virus 40) small t antigen
   2920..4098    +  promoter       EF-1α promoter: strong constitutive promoter for human elongation factor EF-1α
   4119..4136    +  protein_bind   attB1 (fragment): mutant version of attB; core recombination site for the Gateway® BP reaction BP Clonase™
   4142..5437    +  CDS            HOXD3: HXD3_HUMAN - Also known as HOX1D, HOX4A. Experimental evidence at protein level: Swiss-Prot protein existence level 1. Sequence-specific transcription factor which is part of a developmental regulatory system that provides cells with specific positional identities on the anterior-posterior axis. From Homo sapiens (Human).
   5439..5463    -  protein_bind   attB2: mutant version of attB; recombination site for the Gateway® BP reaction BP Clonase™
   5471..5512    +  CDS            V5 tag: epitope tag from simian virus 5
   5528..5581    +  promoter       U6 promoter (fragment): RNA polymerase III promoter for human U6 snRNA
   5623..6211    +  misc_feature   WPRE: woodchuck hepatitis virus posttranscriptional regulatory element
   6262..6281    +  misc_feature   cPPT/CTS (fragment): central polypurine tract and central termination sequence of HIV-1
   6283..6516    +  LTR            3' LTR (ΔU3): self-inactivating 3' long terminal repeat (LTR) from HIV-1
   6594..6715    +  polyA_signal   SV40 poly(A) signal: SV40 polyadenylation signal
   6755..6890    +  rep_origin     SV40 ori: SV40 origin of replication
   6911..6929    -  promoter       T7 promoter: promoter for bacteriophage T7 RNA polymerase
   6937..7092    +  CDS            lacZα (fragment): LacZα fragment of β-galactosidase; lacZ fragment
   7097..7525    +  rep_origin     f1 ori (sequence partly withheld): f1 bacteriophage origin of replication; arrow indicates direction of (+) strand synthesis
   7578..7682    +  promoter       AmpR promoter: bla
   7683..8543    +  CDS            AmpR: β-lactamase; bla; confers resistance to ampicillin, carbenicillin, and related antibiotics
   8714..9302    +  rep_origin     ori: high-copy-number ColE1/pMB1/pBR322/pUC origin of replication
   9485..9577    +  CDS            lacI (fragment): lac repressor; lacI; The lac repressor binds to the lac operator to inhibit transcription in E. coli. This inhibition can be relieved by adding lactose or isopropyl-β-D-thiogalactopyranoside (IPTG).
   9590..9611    +  protein_bind   CAP binding site: CAP binding activates transcription in the presence of cAMP. E. coli catabolite activator protein
   9626..9656    +  promoter       lac promoter: promoter for the E. coli lac operon
   9664..9680    +  protein_bind   lac operator: The lac repressor binds to the lac operator to inhibit transcription in E. coli. This inhibition can be relieved by adding lactose or isopropyl-β-D-thiogalactopyranoside (IPTG). lac repressor encoded by lacI
   9725..9743    +  promoter       T3 promoter: promoter for bacteriophage T3 RNA polymerase
