[The description below was written by a language model from this plasmid's Addgene catalogue record and pLannotate feature annotations shown in this document.]
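Description:
TFORF2933 is a third-generation-style, self-inactivating lentiviral expression plasmid built on the pLX_TRC317 backbone and carrying the human homeobox transcription factor HOXD3. It is one member of a barcoded transcription factor ORF collection. In bacteria it is maintained through a high-copy ColE1/pUC-type origin with ampicillin resistance (β-lactamase), and it also carries an f1 origin along with remnants of a lac/T7/T3 cloning region. The depositor notes that the plasmid can recombine, as is common for LTR-containing vectors.

The viral portion runs from an RSV promoter fused to a truncated HIV-1 5' LTR, which drives genomic RNA production in packaging cells, through the Ψ packaging signal, a gag fragment and the Rev response element, to a ΔU3 3' LTR followed by an SV40 polyadenylation signal. Between the LTRs are two expression units. An SV40 early promoter drives puromycin N-acetyltransferase for selection of transduced mammalian cells. Downstream of a cPPT/CTS element, the EF-1α promoter drives the HOXD3 ORF. The ORF was introduced by Gateway cloning and is flanked by attB1 and attB2 sites, and it reads through into a C-terminal V5 epitope tag for detection. A WPRE follows to enhance transcript stability and expression.

According to the record, each ORF in this collection is paired with a unique 24-bp barcode. The barcode allows the overexpressed factor to be identified in pooled screens, such as directed differentiation screens. The feature table does not annotate the barcode itself, so its exact position cannot be stated from this record. A short U6 promoter fragment annotated between the V5 tag and the WPRE appears to be a backbone remnant rather than a functional unit.
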