Addgene plasmid #144409: TFORF2933
Purpose: Lentiviral vector for overexpressing transcription factor ORFs with unique 24-bp barcodes. Barcodes facilitate identification of transcription factors in pooled screens.
Depositing lab: Feng Zhang. Depositing organization: Broad Institute. Publication: A transcription factor atlas of directed differentiation. Joung J, Ma S, Tay T, Geiger-Schuller KR, Kirchgatterer PC, Verdine VK, Guo B, Arias-Garcia MA, Allen WE, Singh A, Kuksenko O, Abudayyeh OO, Gootenberg JS, Fu Z, Macrae RK, Buenrostro JD, Regev A, Zhang F. Cell. 2023 Jan 5;186(1):209-229.e26. doi: 10.1016/j.cell.2022.11.026. PubMed 36608654.
Backbone
  Vector backbone: pLX_TRC317
  Backbone manufacturer: Broad Institute Genetic Perturbation Platform
  Backbone size w/o insert (bp): 8264
  Vector type: Mammalian Expression, Lentiviral
  Selectable markers: Puromycin
Growth in bacteria
  Bacterial resistance: Ampicillin, 100 μg/mL
  Growth temperature: 37°C
  Growth strain: NEB Stable
  Copy number: High Copy
Gene/Insert
  Gene/Insert name: HOXD3
  Species: H. sapiens (human)
  Insert size (bp): 1502
  Entrez Gene: HOXD3 (a.k.a. HOX1D, HOX4, HOX4A, Hox-4.1)
  Promoter: EF1a
  Tag / fusion protein: V5 (C terminal on insert)
  Cloning method: Gateway Cloning
  Sequencing primers: 5′ GGGTGGAGACTGAAGTTAGGCCAG; 3′ CACATAGCGTAAAAGGAGCAACATAG
Resource information
  A portion of this plasmid was derived from a plasmid made by: Broad Institute Genetic Perturbation Platform
Terms and licenses: Academic/Nonprofit Terms; Industry Terms: Not Available to Industry
Depositor comments: NM_006898.4 Please test multiple small colonies in case of plasmid recombination. To make this collection available in a timely manner, a portion of this collection was not fully sequenced by Addgene. If an Addgene verified full plasmid sequence is not available, please contact us prior to placing an order to request the full sequence.
How to cite: TFORF2933 was a gift from Feng Zhang (Addgene plasmid # 144409 ; http://n2t.net/addgene:144409 ; RRID:Addgene_144409)
