>Addgene plasmid #144409 | TFORF2933 | depositor partial sequence | sequence record 285342 | Insert
ATCGATTGATCAACAAGTTTGTACAAAAAAGTTGGCATGTTATTTGAGCAGGGTCAGCAGGCCCTGGAGC
TTCCTGAGTGCACAATGCAGAAGGCTGCTTACTATGAAAACCCAGGACTGTTTGGAGGCTATGGCTACAG
CAAAACTACGGACACTTACGGCTACAGCACCCCCCACCAGCCCTACCCACCCCCTGCTGCTGCCAGCTCC
CTGGACACTGACTATCCAGGTTCTGCCTGCTCCATCCAGAGCTCTGCCCCTCTGAGAGCCCCAGCCCACA
AAGGAGCTGAACTCAATGGCAGCTGCATGCGGCCGGGCACTGGGAACAGCCAGGGTGGGGGTGGTGGCAG
CCAGCCTCCTGGTCTGAACTCAGAGCAGCAGCCACCACAACCCCCTCCTCCACCACCGACCCTGCCCCCA
TCTTCACCCACCAATCCTGGAGGTGGAGTGCCTGCCAAGAAGCCCAAAGGTGGGCCCAATGCTTCTAGCT
CCTCAGCCACCATCAGCAAGCAGATCTTCCCCTGGATGAAAGAGTCTCGACAGAACTCCAAGCAGAAGAA
CAGCTGTGCCACTGCAGGAGAGAGCTGCGAGGACAAGAGCCCGCCAGGCCCAGCATCCAAGCGGGTACGC
ACGGCATACACGAGCGCGCAGCTGGTGGAATTGGAAAAGGAATTCCACTTCAACCGCTACTTGTGCCGGC
CGCGCCGCGTGGAGATGGCCAACCTGCTGAATCTCACGGAACGCCAGATCAAGATCTGGTTCCAGAACCG
GCGCATGAAGTACAAGAAGGACCAGAAGGCCAAGGGCATCCTGCACTCGCCGGCTAGCCAGTCCCCTGAG
CGCAGCCCACCGCTCGGCGGCGCCGCTGGCCACGTGGCCTACTCCGGCCAGCTGCCGCCAGTGCCCGGCC
TGGCCTACGACGCGCCCTCGCCGCCTGCTTTCGCCAAATCACAGCCCAATATGTACGGCCTGGCCGCCTA
CACGGCGCCACTCAGCAGCTGCCTGCCACAACAGAAGCGCTACGCAGCGCCGGAGTTCGAGCCCCATCCC
ATGGCGAGCAACGGCGGCGGCTTCGCCAGCGCCAACCTGCAGGGCAGCCCGGTGTACGTGGGCGGCAACT
TCGTCGAGTCCATGGCGCCCGCGTCCGGGCCTGTCTTCAACCTGGGCCACCTCTCGCACCCGTCGTCGGC
CAGCGTGGACTACAGTTGCGCCGCGCAGATTCCAGGCAACCACCACCATGGACCTTGCGACCCTCATCCC
ACCTACACAGATCTCTCGGCCCACCACTCGTCTCAGGGACGACTGCCGGAGGCTCCCAAACTGACGCATC
TGTACCCAACTTTCTTGTACAAAGTGGTTGATATCGGTAAGCCTATCCCTAACCCTCTCCTCGGTCTCGA
TTCTACGTAGTAATGAACTAGTCCGTAACTTGAAAGTATTTCGATTTCTTGGCTTTATATATCTTGTGGA
AAGGACGAAATCTATAACATAAAAAGTGTCTC
