>Addgene plasmid #144409 | TFORF2933 | depositor partial sequence | sequence record 285343 | Barcode
AATCTATAACATAAAAAGTGTCTC
